Addgene plasmid #37681: pUASp YFP Rab1 WT
Depositing lab: Matthew Scott. Depositing organization: Stanford University. Publication: Thirty-one flavors of Drosophila rab proteins. Zhang J, Schulze KL, Hiesinger PR, Suyama K, Wang S, Fish M, Acar M, Hoskins RA, Bellen HJ, Scott MP. Genetics. 2007 Jun;176(2):1307-22. Epub 2007 Apr 3. 10.1534/genetics.106.066761 PubMed 17409086.
Backbone
  Vector backbone: pUASp
  Backbone size w/o insert (bp): 9939
  Vector type: Insect Expression ; Drosophila
Growth in bacteria
  Bacterial resistance: Ampicillin, 100 μg/mL
  Growth temperature: 37°C
  Growth strain: Top10
  Copy number: Unknown
Gene/Insert
  Gene/Insert name: Rab1
  Species: D. melanogaster (fly)
  Entrez Gene: Rab1 (a.k.a. Dmel_CG3320, AAF55873, CG3320, DRAB1, DRab1, Dar6, Dm Rab1, DmRab1, Dmel\CG3320, O18332, RAB1a, Rab1a, dRab1, dar6, drab1, omt, rab1)
  Promoter: GAL4
  Tag / fusion protein: YFP (N terminal on backbone)
  Cloning method: Gateway Cloning
  Sequencing primers: 5′ EGFP-C; 3′ pUASp-3 (5'-AGGTTTAACCAGGGGATGCT-3')
Terms and licenses: Academic/Nonprofit Terms; Industry Terms: Not Available to Industry
How to cite: pUASp YFP Rab1 WT was a gift from Matthew Scott (Addgene plasmid # 37681 ; http://n2t.net/addgene:37681 ; RRID:Addgene_37681)
