[The description below was written by a language model from this plasmid's Addgene catalogue record.]
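Description:
pUASp YFP Rab1 WT is a Drosophila expression plasmid built on the pUASp backbone (about 9.9 kb without the insert), a vector designed for GAL4-responsive transgene expression in flies. It is propagated in E. coli under ampicillin selection; the copy number is recorded as unknown, and the record includes no feature table, so the bacterial origin, any fly transformation marker and other backbone elements are not itemised here.

The payload is the wild-type coding sequence of Drosophila melanogaster Rab1 (CG3320), a small GTPase of the Rab family, introduced by Gateway recombination. The backbone supplies a YFP tag at the N terminus, so the product is a YFP-Rab1 fusion. N-terminal placement suits Rab proteins because it leaves the C terminus, where Rabs are generally lipid-modified for membrane attachment, unobstructed. The promoter is listed as GAL4, meaning that transcription depends on upstream activating sequences (UAS) bound by the yeast GAL4 transcription factor. The fusion is therefore expected to stay largely silent until a GAL4 driver is present, which allows tissue- or stage-specific expression through the binary GAL4/UAS system. pUASp-type vectors are generally chosen because they support expression in the female germline as well as in somatic tissues.

The "WT" designation and the associated publication on Drosophila Rab proteins suggest that the plasmid belongs to a broader collection of tagged Rab constructs. It is suited to visualising Rab1 localisation and the membrane compartments it marks in living or fixed fly tissues, and to GAL4-directed overexpression of the wild-type protein.
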