>Addgene plasmid #37681 | pUASp YFP Rab1 WT | addgene partial sequence | sequence record 55699 | EGFP-C 5'-CATGGTCCTGCTGGAGTTCGTG-3'
AGCTGTACAAGTCCGGACTCAGATCTCGAGCTCAAGCTTCGAATTCTGCAGTCGACGGTACCGCGGGCCC
GGGATCATCAACAAGTTTGTACAAAAAAGCAGGCTTAATGTCATCTGTGAATCCGGAATACGATTATCTC
TTTAAGTTGCTGCTTATTGGAGACTCGGGCGTTGGAAAGTCCTGTCTTCTGTTGCGATTTGCCGATGACA
CATATACAGAAAGTTATATCAGCACAATCGGAGTGGATTTCAAAATCAGGACTATAGAACTCGACGGAAA
GACCATTAAACTGCAAATCTGGGATACTGCTGGCCAGGAGCGCTTCCGCACCATCACGTCTTCATATTAT
AGGGGCGCCCATGGCATCATTGTCGTATACGATTGCACGGACCAGGAGTCTTTCAACAATGTGAAGCAGT
GGCTGGAGGAGATCGAGCGGTATGCCTGTGAGAATGTCAACAAGTTGCTGGTTGGCAACAAGAGCGACTT
GACCACCAAGAAAGTAGTCGACCACACCACAGCTGCGGAGTACGCCGCCCAGTTAGGCATTCCATTCCTT
GAAACTTCGGCCAAGAGCGCCACCAACGTTGAGCAGGCCTTCATGACGATGGCGGCGGAGATCAAGAATC
GCGTCGGGCCGCCGTCCAGCGCCACTGACAACGCTAGCAAAGTGAAAATCGATCAAGGACGTCCAGTGGA
AAACACCAAATCCGGTTGCTGCTGAAACCCAGCTTTCTTGTACAAAGTGGTTGATGATCCTCTAGAGGAT
CTTTGTGAAGGAACCTTACTTCTGTGGTGTGACATAATTGGACAAACTACCTACAGAGATTTAAAGCTCT
AAGGTAAATATAAAATTTTTAAGTGTATAATGTGTTAAACTACTGATTCTAATTGTTTGT
